>Addgene plasmid #225273 | pGEL1021 | addgene full sequence | sequence record 480235 | Addgene NGS Result
GGCCAATCCAGAAGATGGACAAGTCTAGGACTCGAGTGTCCCATTCGCCATGCCGAAGCATGTTGCCCAG
CCGGCGCCAGCGAGGAGGCTGGGACCATGCCGGCCTGAGACCAAGCCAGATAACAGTATGCGTATTTGCG
CGCTGATTTTTGCGGTATAAGAATATATACTGATATGTATACCCGAAGTATGTCAAAAAGAGGTATGCTA
TGAAGCAGCGTATTACAGTGACAGTTGACAGCGACAGCTATCAGTTGCTCAAGGCATATATGATGTCAAT
ATCTCCGGTCTGGTAAGCACAACCATGCAGAATGAAGCCCGTCGTCTGCGTGCCGAACGCTGGAAAGCGG
AAAATCAGGAAGGGATGGCTGAGGTCGCCCGGTTTATTGAAATGAACGGCTCTTTTGCTGACGAGAACAG
GGGCTGGTGAAATGCAGTTTAAGGTTTACACCTATAAAAGAGAGAGCCGTTATCGTCTGTTTGTGGATGT
ACAAGAGTGATATTATTGACACGCCCGGTCTCCGTGCCAACGATGGGCACAAAAATGACGAGCTTACTCG
TTTCGTCCTCACGGACTCATCAGATTTTTCCTGCAGGCTGCACACACAATTACCGAAGCATGGTCAGCAA
CTATGAACATGAAATTATAACAATACCAAGCAAGTACAGCAGAAATCAGTCAATCAAATTATTCCAATAT
GTTAGATACACGATCTAAACCACAATAACATCAGTGTACCTATCAACACCAACAGTGACCTAACAAAATA
GAGAGTCGCACCGTGCTCGAGTTCACAAAAATAATCTGCAGGTCTATGAACTACTAGAATTCCATCGGCA
AACTGATTCAATAACTACTAGCACTATCCCGAGAGCACATAAGGCAGGTTAATTAACATAGGCTAGAATT
TACAGGTGCAACAGTTGATAAGATAGGCATAAGCAAGTAAAATATCCTGAAAGCTATGCTATGTAATCAC
TAATCAACAAGACGCAGCCCTTAGATTAAACATGAACAGAGTAGAATCTATGCAACTAGAGGGACTGAAT
CAAAAACAACCTAAGCAAAATATACCTGAAGCTGCTACTTGGATCAACGAGAAAAACAGAGACTAAATCC
TACTGATTGAACAGATCGGAACAAATCACAACCCTAGCACAGTTCTACTTCTAGATCCGAACCAATAAAT
ACTTGGACCACGAACAGCATCGCTCATAATCACAGATCCAGCATACCACGCGAACCCCATCTAACCCTGT
TCAAATCTACCACAGATCGCAAAACGGAGACTAACAACAACATCTCACAATCACGAACAGGCCGGGAAAT
CAAATCAAACGCGAGGAACGGAGAGGATCAGAAAATCGCATACCTTGAGAAGGCGATTCGACGCTTCGCT
TCGAGGGGAGATTTTTTTTTCTCTGCGATTTTGGGGATTCGATTGATGGAGGAAGAGGCGAGGAGGGGGT
GGGGTATTTATAGGTGGGGAGGGGGGGACTCGTGAGTGGGCCCAGGGGTGCGGTGGGTGGGGCCCAGTGA
GAATATAGACAAATAAAGAGAGGGAGAGGCGGTTTGGGGAGTCCGTCCCCACCACGCAAACGCGAGAAGG
AAAGAAAGGAACGGAAAGGGGGCGGGTCCAGACGGCGCCGCGGAGATATCGAGGAGGTGGAAAGCTGATG
CCGTTTGCTCACGGCGGGGTTGGTGGCCGTTAACACGCAGCGAAGCGGCGTTACTGCCGTGTACGTTTTG
TGACCTTTCGAAAGAGAGCCCCAGCCCAAGAAAGGCTGGCCAGGTTTTTTTGTACTGTGTACGATTACGA
CGGAAGAAAACATACTCGTTGTTTTGTATTGGTAGATACTGGGCCGTAGTAAAATTAGAATCAGTTGTTA
ATTGGTTATTATATATACCATCTTAAGCTACCAAAATTAATAAAGTTGTGATGGCTATGGTATATTTTGG
TAGTGAATTATATTGATTTGGTATATATTAGAATCAATCCAACCACAACACAACCAAAAATACCTGAAGC
TCAATATTGATGGTGCTTTTCGACTATCTAGCAAATGTGGTGAATGGGGCTTTATAATTGAAGCAGCCCA
GGATGCACTTTGTGCAGAGACTGATGTGGGCGCGCCGTCCGAGCTCCTTATCTTTAATCATATTCCATAG
TCCATACCATAGCACATACAGTAGTTATATGCTGCAGAAGAGATCCAACAAAACATTCACAATGGATTAT
AGAAACATTTGTTTATTCATTATAATGTGATCTTACATTCATTTAATATTAGAAAAAGCCACAAATTCAT
AACACAACAAGCCAAGAAAAAAACACAAACTTAAGCACACAAGCTTTTTATTTGACACACCAAATATTTC
ATCTTCATCTTCATATCTCGAGTCACACCTTGCGCTTCTTCTTCGGATCAGCTCTAGACACCTTCCGCTT
CTTCTTTGGATCTGCCCTAGAAACCTTCCTCTTCTTCTTAGGATCAGCCCTTGAAGCGAAGCCAAGCCGC
AGCTCCAGGTCGAGGTCGAGGGCAAACCCCAGGCGGAGTTCCAAATCAAGGTCCAGGGCGAAGCCGAGCC
TCAACTCAAGATCCAGGTCGAGGGACCCGCCGCTGGAACCAACCAGCCATGGTTCCTCTCCTTTCTCCAA
CCTAAGAATGACATCCGGCTTGGTCAGCTGGTAGCCAAGTGACACCAAATTCTTATAGTTTTCGAGCATA
ACGTTGCGGTACAGGATTTGCTGGGCCGTGTCGAGGAGCTTCCACTCCTCCCTGGTAAAATCGACGAACA
CGTCCTTGAAGGTCACCAGGGTTCTGGACCCGCCGGAACTGCCCTTCTTTTTCTTAGCCTGTCCGGCCTT
TTTGGTGGCAGCAGGACGCTTTTTTTTCTTGAAATCCTTTTGGATATCCACAAGCCCGACATTGTACGCG
GCGACGAGGTCAGCATTGCACACCCAAAATTGTTTTCCGTTCCAGTTAACGGACGTGGCGTCAGCATCAA
GCTTGTACGTAGCCAAATAAAACATCCCCCCACGTGACGGGAATAGGAGCTGATCCTCTGATCGTTGGTG
GAGAATATTTGCCATGATCTGTTTGAATTTCTCGAGGCTAACACCGAGGACGTCGTTCTTTTTCAGGCCA
TAGGTAGCGAGAAACGCCATGGCGCCTTCATTGTAATATGCATTGGTCGGCCTCTTACTCGGCTTATCGC
TAAGAAAGCTCAGGATCTCTTTCCGGTTCTTTTCGGTGAGCTCGGAGGGTGTACATCTCGAATACCGTGC
CCGGAATGTGTTTTCAGGGTTCTTGTGCACAAAGGGATCCTGATGGCTCGTGAAATTAGGGTTGACCTCC
ACAAACTCCAGACCCTGGTGCATCATCACCATTTCCTTCACCTTATTGGCTACGCCGCGCGCTAGCCAAT
CCATCAGGAAAGAATTAGTACTTGATTTTTTCCCCTTCTTGGTGGTATCACTAATGTTTTCGCCTTTGAT
GAGAACTGGGCCGTACTTGTCACGCAATTCAAGTGCTTTCGCGACAATCTTGTTAGCTATCACCTCCTTT
TTACTCTTGACTTTATTCAACCTCTTTTCTTCTAGCGCAAGTCTCAAAGCAAACATCTCCGGATCTGCCT
TCTGTTTATCCTCATCTGTGATAGGAGGCGCCTTAACGTCGGATTTTGAATTCTTTGGCTTCTTTAACAG
GTGCCCGAAGTATGTCCCGATGAGGCTCTTAGCCACCTTGAACATAACAAAGCTTAGGTTTGACAAGGAA
GAGAGCTTGAGGACGGAAAGTTTCCCATCGCGGAGCAGCTCGAATATCTCCTCCCTGTACTCCTTAGCCT
GCGAGCTGTGGTTACGTATGGATGATTGCAGTAGCTTACAATACTTCATGTTAAAGTAATACAATGAAGT
CTCATCATCGGCGATGGCCTCAAAATCCTTCATGAAGTCAATCTGAATGTTGTTACCGCGGTTATCTTTC
ATCGTACCATTTCTATATTTCTCGAGAAAGGACCTGCGACTTTCGACATGTGGTTTGCAGTAGAGGAGCT
TGACGCCATTGTATGAGAGCTGATCGTAACTTTTGTCGCGAACTTGTGACTCTACGGTCACGAAACCTGA
TTCAATGGGCTTTACCGGCAGGTCATTGTAGTCAATTACCCCATCACCGTTCGCGTGTGCTTCAATTGCA
GCATATGTATTCTTTCTAACTATATTTGCGTCATAACCGAGCACAACTTTATAATTCTTTTCCTTCTTTT
TTTTCACTTTTGTGGCGAGTGTGACTTCAAAGTTGTTGCCCCTCTTGCATATATTAATGTTGAAATCCTT
TCCCCACGTATAACGCGGCAGCAGATTTTGTTGCCGCGCGGCTTCCAGGCGCATTTGCCTCTTTTTAACC
TTCCTCAAGCCGACTGGCGCCGAACGTATCTGTTCAATTTGCTCTGCAGAAAGCGCAGGCTTGCCCTCGT
AGCCGTTTGTCTTAGTCCTGAACCGGGCCGCCAGTGCGTCCGGCGGATTTTCGGAAGTCGCCGGGTAGTA
GACCTCTTCCAAGAATCGTGTGGAAGACAACGCGTAGTGGTGTTTTTCCCATCTCATGGTTTTCGTATTC
AGTACCTTTATTTCGATCCAAATGTAGTTATCAACCTGATTTCTGTTACATTTAAGATTATGTTTAAGCT
TGTCCTTGGGCGAGATAATTTTTCCCAGCAACTTAGAGTTGTTCCCGAAATTAAAGCTAGGGTACTTCTG
AATAACCGGGTTAATCTTCTGCTTCTCAACCTTATGCTTCTTAGACAGAAAGGTGATGCCATCGATGATC
TTGTCGACGGCGATGTCGTCCTTGCGAGAGTAGAGGTACCTCAACAGTTGCACTAGCGGAGTTTTCGCCT
CCTTGCCCACCTCCTCGCAATAAGTGTTGATGGTCTGGCACACGTCCCCCTGGTACACTTTGATTCGCTT
TTCCTTCTTATCTTCGGATAGGGATGCAATATCCTCTTCATACTTCGAATGGATCGCGTTTAAATCCTCC
CATAAAGTCTTGATATTACTCTCGCCGATGTGATGAGGGTGCAGCACCCACTTAACATTGGTGTCGCTCT
CGAAGTATGGGGAGTCGAAAAATCCTTCGACGATCTTGCCGAAGGGCTCATTCTCATATTTGATATCATT
CTTAGCGTCGATTTGCTTAAGTACGAACTTACAATTTTTGGTGGTCATGCCCTTAATTGGGCTCAAGGCG
TTCTCCAGCATGGCACTATACGAGCCGAGATAGTATGGTCCCACCTTGGATGCAAGAAACGCTTTTATCT
TCTCCATGCACTTCCACTCACACTCATATTCGAACCGACCAAGCTTCTCTTTGAGGTTAGCTATGAGGCT
TGGGACGTTTACCTCGTCGTCATGGTTGGTCCCTAGCTCGTAATCTTGCACTATCTTGAGAATTGATGGC
GTGGCGCCCTTGCGTGAGCATCGGATGCGGAGCTTCCGGTAGCTGTCGCAGTCACCAGCCTTCAAAATGA
TCGAGGCTAATTGCTCCACGGAATTAATCTGTGTTGATTCCTCCAGAAGTTGGATTACCTTGCTGTAGAA
CTGGTGCTTAGTTTGCCTATTATTCTTTGCTCCTGTTCCGAACATGACCGACGTAATGTAGTGGGCCGTC
GAGAGAGACAATCCAATGCATTTTTCCTTGTACATCAACTTCAGATCATGATGCATGTCAGACCGGCTGA
GCTGCAACTCCGCCAGAAGCCTCTCATATTCAACCCTCATATCTTTCCACTGATGTTTCTCTGTATCAAA
GTTACTGGCGAAATACTCCTGGGCTTGGATGTCAGGTTCAGATCCACTGTACTGCTGGAACAAGTTAGCC
AAGTTCGAGGGAGAAACGCCCTGCGGTTTAGAATTTATTGGCATGACTTTGAACCAATTCACGGCAAGAA
GGAGGTCATCAGAAATCTTGTCCTTGTTTGCAGTCCCGGAGATTATGTCGCGGTCGATGCCTCCGCCAAA
CTGGTTCCACAGTTCGAAGAAGATAGGCGTACCATCCATAAGATAGTCCATGAAGTTACCGAGCAGCTTC
ATTCTATCATGTGACCGCGGTATCATCTTAGTTGTGTAAGCTTTTCTAGTCTCGCTCGCATTTTTCTCCT
TATTAGAAGCCGCAGGCACCCCGTGAATACCAACCTTCCGCTTCTTCTTAGGAGCCATGGCGGCCTGCAG
GAAGTAACACCAAACAACAGGGTGAGCATCGACAAAAGAAACAGTACCAAGCAAATAAATAGCGTATGAA
GGCAGGGCTAAAAAAATCCACATATAGCTGCTGCATATGCCATCATCCAAGTATATCAAGATCAAAATAA
TTATAAAACATACTTGTTTATTATAATAGATAGGTACTCAAGGTTAGAGCATATGAATAGATGCTGCATA
TGCCATCATGTATATGCATCAGTAAAACCCACATCAACATGTATACCTATCCTAGATCGATATTTCCATC
CATCTTAAACTCGTAACTATGAAGATGTATGACACACACATACAGTTCCAAAATTAATAAATACACCAGG
TAGTTTGAAACAGTATTCTACTCCGATCTAGAACGAATGAACGACCGCCCAACCACACCACATCATCACA
ACCAAGCGAACAAAAAGCATCTCTGTATATGCATCAGTAAAACCCGCATCAACATGTATACCTATCCTAG
ATCGATATTTCCATCCATCATCTTCAATTCGTAACTATGAATATGTATGGCACACACATACAGATCCAAA
ATTAATAAATCCACCAGGTAGTTTGAAACAGAATTAATTCTACTCCGATCTAGAACGACCGCCCAACCAG
ACCACATCATCACAACCAAGACAAAAAAAAGCATGAAAAGATGACCCGACAAACAAGTGCACGGCATATA
TTGAAATAAAGGAAAAGGGCAAACCAAACCCTATGCAACGAAACAAAAAAAATCATGAAATCGATCCCGT
CTGCGGAACGGCTAGAGCCATCCCAGGATTCCCCAAAGAGAAACACTGGCAAGTTAGCAATCAGAACGTG
TCTGACGTACAGGTCGCATCCGTGTACGAACGCTAGCAGCACGGATCTAACACAAACACGGATCTAACAC
AAACATGAACAGAAGTAGAACTACCGGGCCCTAACCATGGACCGGAACGCCGATCTAGAGAAGGTAGAGA
GGGGGGGGGGGGAGGACGAGCGGCGTACCTTGAAGCGGAGGTGCCGACGGGTGGATTTGGGGGAGATCTG
GTTGTGTGTGTGTGCGCTCCGAACAACACGAGGTTGGGGAAAGAGGGTGTGGAGGGGGTGTCTATTTATT
ACGGCGGGCGAGGAAGGGAAAGCGAAGGAGCGGTGGGAAAGGAATCCCCCGTAGCTGCCGGTGCCGTGAG
AGGAGGAGGAGGCCGCCTGCCGTGCCGGCTCACGTCTGCCGCTCCGCCACGCAATTTCTGGATGCCGACA
GCGGAGCAAGTCCAACGGTGGAGCGGAACTCTCGAGAGGGGTCCAGAGGCAGCGACAGAGATGCCGTGCC
GTCTGCTTCGCTTGGCCCGACGCGACGCTGCTGGTTCGCTGGTTGGTGTCCGTTAGACTCGTCGACGGCG
TTTAACAGGCTGGCATTATCTACTCGAAACAAGAAAAATGTTTCCTTAGTTTTTTTAATTTCTTAAAGGG
TATTTGTTTAATTTTTAGTCACTTTATTTTATTCTATTTTATATCTAAATTATTAAATAAAAAAACTAAA
ATAGAGTTTTAGTTTTCTTAATTTAGAGGCTAAAATAGAATAAAATAGATGTACTAAAAAAATTAGTCTA
TAAAAACCATTAACCCTAAACCCTAAATGGATGTACTAATAAAATGGATGAAGTATTATATAGGTGAAGC
TATTTGCAAAAAAAAAGGAGAACACATGCACACTAAAAAGATAAAACTGTAGAGTCCTGTTGTCAAAATA
CTCAATTGTCCTTTAGACCATGTCTAACTGTTCATTTATATGATTCTCTAAAACACTGATATTATTGTAG
TACTATAGATTATATTATTCGTAGAGTAAAGTTTAAATATATGTATAAAGATAGATAAACTGCACTTCAA
ACAAGTGTGACAAAAAAAATATGTGGTAATTTTTTATAACTTAGACATGCAATGCTCATTATCTCTAGAG
AGGGGCACGACCGGGTCACGCTGCACTGCAGGCGCGCCGATCCCCGGGTACCGAGCTCGAATTCGTAATC
ATGTCATAGCTGTTTCCTGTGTGAAATTGTTATCCGCTCACAATTCCACACAACATACGAGCCGGAAGCA
TAAAGTGTAAAGCCTGGGGTGCCTAATGAGTGAGCTAACTCACATTAATTGCGTTGCGCTCACTGCCCGC
TTTCCAGTCGGGAAACCTGTCGTGCCAGCTGCATTAATGAATCGGCCAACGCGCGGGGAGAGGCGGTTTG
CGTATTGGCTAGAGCAGCTTGCCAACATGGTGGAGCACGACACTCTCGTCTACTCCAAGAATATCAAAGA
TACAGTCTCAGAAGACCAAAGGGCTATTGAGACTTTTCAACAAAGGGTAATATCGGGAAACCTCCTCGGA
TTCCATTGCCCAGCTATCTGTCACTTCATCAAAAGGACAGTAGAAAAGGAAGGTGGCACCTACAAATGCC
ATCATTGCGATAAAGGAAAGGCTATCGTTCAAGATGCCTCTGCCGACAGTGGTCCCAAAGATGGACCCCC
ACCCACGAGGAGCATCGTGGAAAAAGAAGACGTTCCAACCACGTCTTCAAAGCAAGTGGATTGATGTGAA
CATGGTGGAGCACGACACTCTCGTCTACTCCAAGAATATCAAAGATACAGTCTCAGAAGACCAAAGGGCT
ATTGAGACTTTTCAACAAAGGGTAATATCGGGAAACCTCCTCGGATTCCATTGCCCAGCTATCTGTCACT
TCATCAAAAGGACAGTAGAAAAGGAAGGTGGCACCTACAAATGCCATCATTGCGATAAAGGAAAGGCTAT
CGTTCAAGATGCCTCTGCCGACAGTGGTCCCAAAGATGGACCCCCACCCACGAGGAGCATCGTGGAAAAA
GAAGACGTTCCAACCACGTCTTCAAAGCAAGTGGATTGATGTGATATCTCCACTGACGTAAGGGATGACG
CACAATCCCACTATCCTTCGCAAGACCCTTCCTCTATATAAGGAAGTTCATTTCATTTGGAGAGGACACG
CTGAAATCACCAGTCTCTCTCTACAAATCTATCTCTCTCGAGCTTTCGCAGATCCGGGGGGCAATGAGAT
ATGAAAAAGCCTGAACTCACCGCGACGTCTGTCGAGAAGTTTCTGATCGAAAAGTTCGACAGCGTGTCCG
ACCTGATGCAGCTCTCGGAGGGCGAAGAATCTCGTGCTTTCAGCTTCGATGTAGGAGGGCGTGGATATGT
CCTGCGGGTAAATAGCTGCGCCGATGGTTTCTACAAAGATCGTTATGTTTATCGGCACTTTGCATCGGCC
GCGCTCCCGATTCCGGAAGTGCTTGACATTGGGGAATTCAGCGAGAGCCTGACCTATTGCATCTCCCGCC
GTGCACAGGGTGTCACGTTGCAAGACCTGCCTGAAACCGAACTGCCCGCTGTTCTGCAGCCGGTCGCGGA
GGCCATGGATGCGATCGCTGCGGCCGATCTTAGCCAGACGAGCGGGTTCGGCCCATTCGGACCGCAAGGA
ATCGGTCAATACACTACATGGCGTGATTTCATATGCGCGATTGCTGATCCCCATGTGTATCACTGGCAAA
CTGTGATGGACGACACCGTCAGTGCGTCCGTCGCGCAGGCTCTCGATGAGCTGATGCTTTGGGCCGAGGA
CTGCCCCGAAGTCCGGCACCTCGTGCACGCGGATTTCGGCTCCAACAATGTCCTGACGGACAATGGCCGC
ATAACAGCGGTCATTGACTGGAGCGAGGCGATGTTCGGGGATTCCCAATACGAGGTCGCCAACATCTTCT
TCTGGAGGCCGTGGTTGGCTTGTATGGAGCAGCAGACGCGCTACTTCGAGCGGAGGCATCCGGAGCTTGC
AGGATCGCCACGACTCCGGGCGTATATGCTCCGCATTGGTCTTGACCAACTCTATCAGAGCTTGGTTGAC
GGCAATTTCGATGATGCAGCTTGGGCGCAGGGTCGATGCGACGCAATCGTCCGATCCGGAGCCGGGACTG
TCGGGCGTACACAAATCGCCCGCAGAAGCGCGGCCGTCTGGACCGATGGCTGTGTAGAAGTACTCGCCGA
TAGTGGAAACCGACGCCCCAGCACTCGTCCGAGGGCAAAGAAATAGAGTAGATGCCGACCGGGATCTGTC
GATCGACAAGCTCGAGTTTCTCCATAATAATGTGTGAGTAGTTCCCAGATAAGGGAATTAGGGTTCCTAT
AGGGTTTCGCTCATGTGTTGAGCATATAAGAAACCCTTAGTATGTATTTGTATTTGTAAAATACTTCTAT
CAATAAAATTTCTAATTCCTAAAACCAAAATCCAGTACTAAAATCCAGATCCCCCGAATTAATTCGGCGT
TAATTCAGTACATTAAAAACGTCCGCAATGTGTTATTAAGTTGTCTAAGCGTCAATTTGTTTACACCACA
ATATATCCTGCCACCAGCCAGCCAACAGCTCCCCGACCGGCAGCTCGGCACAAAATCACCACTCGATACA
GGCAGCCCATCAGTCCGGGACGGCGTCAGCGGGAGAGCCGTTGTAAGGCGGCAGACTTTGCTCATGTTAC
CGATGCTATTCGGAAGAACGGCAACTAAGCTGCCGGGTTTGAAACACGGATGATCTCGCGGAGGGTAGCA
TGTTGATTGTAACGATGACAGAGCGTTGCTGCCTGTGATCACCGCGGTTTCAAAATCGGCTCCGTCGATA
CTATGTTATACGCCAACTTTGAAAACAACTTTGAAAAAGCTGTTTTCTGGTATTTAAGGTTTTAGAATGC
AAGGAACAGTGAATTGGAGTTCGTCTTGTTATAATTAGCTTCTTGGGGTATCTTTAAATACTGTAGAAAA
GAGGAAGGAAATAATAAATGGCTAAAATGAGAATATCACCGGAATTGAAAAAACTGATCGAAAAATACCG
CTGCGTAAAAGATACGGAAGGAATGTCTCCTGCTAAGGTATATAAGCTGGTGGGAGAAAATGAAAACCTA
TATTTAAAAATGACGGACAGCCGGTATAAAGGGACCACCTATGATGTGGAACGGGAAAAGGACATGATGC
TATGGCTGGAAGGAAAGCTGCCTGTTCCAAAGGTCCTGCACTTTGAACGGCATGATGGCTGGAGCAATCT
GCTCATGAGTGAGGCCGATGGCGTCCTTTGCTCGGAAGAGTATGAAGATGAACAAAGCCCTGAAAAGATT
ATCGAGCTGTATGCGGAGTGCATCAGGCTCTTTCACTCCATCGACATATCGGATTGTCCCTATACGAATA
GCTTAGACAGCCGCTTAGCCGAATTGGATTACTTACTGAATAACGATCTGGCCGATGTGGATTGCGAAAA
CTGGGAAGAAGACACTCCATTTAAAGATCCGCGCGAGCTGTATGATTTTTTAAAGACGGAAAAGCCCGAA
GAGGAACTTGTCTTTTCCCACGGCGACCTGGGAGACAGCAACATCTTTGTGAAAGATGGCAAAGTAAGTG
GCTTTATTGATCTTGGGAGAAGCGGCAGGGCGGACAAGTGGTATGACATTGCCTTCTGCGTCCGGTCGAT
CAGGGAGGATATCGGGGAAGAACAGTATGTCGAGCTATTTTTTGACTTACTGGGGATCAAGCCTGATTGG
GAGAAAATAAAATATTATATTTTACTGGATGAATTGTTTTAGTACCTAGAATGCATGACCAAAATCCCTT
AACGTGAGTTTTCGTTCCACTGAGCGCTGATGAATCCCCTAATGATTTTTATCAAAATCATTAAGTTAAG
GTAGATACACATCTTGTCATATGATCAAATGGTTTCGCCAAAAATCAATAATCAGACAACAAAATGTGCG
AACTCGATATTTTACACGACTCTCTTTACCAATTCTGCCCCGAATTACACTTAAAACGACTCAACAGCTT
AACGTTGGCTTGCCACGCCTTACTTGACTGTAAAACTCTCACTCTTACCGAACTTGGCCGTAACCTGCCA
ACCAAAGCGAGAACAAAACATAACATCAAACGAATCGACCGATTGTTAGGTAATCGTCACCTCCACAAAG
AGCGACTCGCTGTATACCGTTGGCATGCTAGCTTTATCTGTTCGGGCAATACGATGCCCATTGTACTTGT
TGACTGGTCTGATATCCGTGAGCAAAAACGGCTTATGGTATTGCGAGCTTCAGTCGCACTACACGGTCGT
TCTGTTACTCTTTATGAGAAAGCGTTCCCGCTTTCAGAGCAATGTTCAAAGAAAGCTCATGACCAATTTC
TAGCCGACCTTGCGAGCATTCTACCGAGTAACACCACACCGCTCATTGTCAGTGATGCTGGCTTTAAAGT
GCCATGGTATAAATCCGTTGAGAAGCTGGGTTGGTACTGGTTAAGTCGAGTAAGAGGAAAAGTACAATAT
GCAGACCTAGGAGCGGAAAACTGGAAACCTATCAGCAACTTACATGATATGTCATCTAGTCACTCAAAGA
CTTTAGGCTATAAGAGGCTGACTAAAAGCAATCCAATCTCATGCCAAATTCTATTGTATAAATCTCGCTC
TAAAGGCCGAAAAAATCAGCGCTCGACACGGACTCATTGTCACCACCCGTCACCTAAAATCTACTCAGCG
TCGGCAAAGGAGCCATGGATTCTAGCAACTAACTTACCTGTTGAAATTCGAACACCCAAACAACTTGTTA
ATATCTATTCGAAGCGAATGCAGATTGAAGAAACCTTCCGAGACTTGAAAAGTCCTGCCTACGGACTAGG
CCTACGCCATAGCCGAACGAGCAGCTCAGAGCGTTTTGATATCATGCTGCTAATCGCCCTGATGCTTCAA
CTAACATGTTGGCTTGCGGGCGTTCATGCTCAGAAACAAGGTTGGGACAAGCACTTCCAGGCTAACACAG
TCAGAAATCGAAACGTACTCTCAACAGTTCGCTTAGGCATGGAAGTTTTGCGGCATTCTGGCTACACAAT
AACAAGGGAAGACTTACTCGTGGCTGCAACCCTACTAGCTCAAAATTTATTCACACATGGTTACGCTTTG
GGGAAATTATGAGGGGATCTCTCAGCACTGAGCGTCAGACCCCGTAGAAAAGATCAAAGGATCTTCTTGA
GATCCTTTTTTTCTGCGCGTAATCTGCTGCTTGCAAACAAAAAAACCACCGCTACCAGCGGTGGTTTGTT
TGCCGGATCAAGAGCTACCAACTCTTTTTCCGAAGGTAACTGGCTTCAGCAGAGCGCAGATACCAAATAC
TGTCCTTCTAGTGTAGCCGTAGTTAGGCCACCACTTCAAGAACTCTGTAGCACCGCCTACATACCTCGCT
CTGCTAATCCTGTTACCAGTGGCTGCTGCCAGTGGCGATAAGTCGTGTCTTACCGGGTTGGACTCAAGAC
GATAGTTACCGGATAAGGCGCAGCGGTCGGGCTGAACGGGGGGTTCGTGCACACAGCCCAGCTTGGAGCG
AACGACCTACACCGAACTGAGATACCTACAGCGTGAGCTATGAGAAAGCGCCACGCTTCCCGAAGGGAGA
AAGGCGGACAGGTATCCGGTAAGCGGCAGGGTCGGAACAGGAGAGCGCACGAGGGAGCTTCCAGGGGGAA
ACGCCTGGTATCTTTATAGTCCTGTCGGGTTTCGCCACCTCTGACTTGAGCGTCGATTTTTGTGATGCTC
GTCAGGGGGGCGGAGCCTATGGAAAAACGCCAGCAACGCGGCCTTTTTACGGTTCCTGGCCTTTTGCTGG
CCTTTTGCTCACATGTTCTTTCCTGCGTTATCCCCTGATTCTGTGGATAACCGTATTACCGCCTTTGAGT
GAGCTGATACCGCTCGCCGCAGCCGAACGACCGAGCGCAGCGAGTCAGTGAGCGAGGAAGCGGAAGAGGG
CCTGATGCGGTATTTTCTCCTTACGCATCTGTGCGGTATTTCACACCGCATATGGTGCACTCTCAGTACA
ATCTGCTCTGATGCCGCATAGTTAAGCCAGTATACACTCCGCTATCGCTACGTGACTGGGTCATGGCTGC
GCCCCGACACCCGCCAACACCCGCTGACGCGCCCTGACGGGCTTGTCTGCTCCCGGCATCCGCTTACAGA
CAAGCTGTGACCGTTTCCGGGAGCTGCATGTGTCAGAGGTTTTCACCGTCATCACCGAAACGCGCGAGGC
AGGGTGCCTTGATGTGGGCGCCGGCGGTCGAGTGGCGACGGCGCGGCTTGTCCGCGCCCTGGTAGATTGC
CTGGCCGTAGGCCAGCCATTTTTGAGCGGCCAGCGGCCGCGATAGGCCGACGCGAAGCGGCGGGGCGTAG
GGAGCGCAGCGACCGAAGGGTAGGCGCTTTTTGCAGCTCTTGGGCTGTGCGCTGGCCAGACAGTTATGCA
CAGGCCAGGCGGGTTTTAAGAGTTTTAATAAGTTTTAAAGAGTTTTAGGCGGAAAAATCGCCTTTTTTCT
CTTTTATATCAGTCACTTACATGTGTGACCGGTTCCCAATGTACGGCTTTGGGTTCCCAATGTACGGGTT
CCGGTTCCCAATGTACGGCTTTGGGTTCCCAATGTACGTGCTATCCACAGGAAAGAGGCCTTTTCGACCT
TTTTCCCCTGCTAGGGCAATTTGCCCTAGCATCTGCTCCGTACATTAGGAACCGGCGGATGCTTCGCCCT
CGATCAGGTTGCGGTAGCGCATGACTAGGATCGGGCCAGCCTGCCCCGCCTCCTCCTTCAAATCGTACTC
CGGCAGGTCATTTGACCCGATCAGCTTGCGCACGGTGAAACAGAACTTCTTGAACTCTCCGGCGCTGCCA
CTGCGTTCGTAGATCGTCTTGAACAACCATCTGGCTTCTGCCTTGCCTGCGGCGCGGCGTGCCAGGCGGT
AGAGAAAACGGCCGATGCCGGGATCGATCAAAAAGTAATCGGGGTGAACCGTCAGCACGTCCGGGTTCTT
GCCTTCTGTGATCTCGCGGTACATCCAATCAGCTAGCTCGATCTCGATGTACTCCGGCCGCCCGGTTTCG
CTCTTTACGATCTTGTAGCGGCTAATCAAGGCTTCACCCTCGGATACCGTCACCAGGCGGCCGTTCTTGG
CCTTCTTCGTACGCTGCATGGCAACGTGCGTGGTGTTTAACCGAATGCAGGTTTCTACCAGGTCGTCTTT
CTGCTTTCCGCCATCGGCTCGCCGGCAGAACTTGAGTACGTCCGCAACGTGTGGACGGAACACGCGGCCG
GGCTTGTCTCCCTTCCCTTCCCGGTATCGGTTCATGGATTCGGTTAGATGGGAAACCGCCATCAGTACCA
GGTCGTAATCCCACACACTGGCCATGCCGGCCGGCCCTGCGGAAACCTCTACGTGCCCGTCTGGAAGCTC
GTAGCGGATCACCTCGCCAGCTCGTCGGTCACGCTTCGACAGACGGAAAACGGCCACGTCCATGATGCTG
CGACTATCGCGGGTGCCCACGTCATAGAGCATCGGAACGAAAAAATCTGGTTGCTCGTCGCCCTTGGGCG
GCTTCCTAATCGACGGCGCACCGGCTGCCGGCGGTTGCCGGGATTCTTTGCGGATTCGATCAGCGGCCGC
TTGCCACGATTCACCGGGGCGTGCTTCTGCCTCGATGCGTTGCCGCTGGGCGGCCTGCGCGGCCTTCAAC
TTCTCCACCAGGTCATCACCCAGCGCCGCGCCGATTTGTACCGGGCCGGATGGTTTGCGACCGCTCACGC
CGATTCCTCGGGCTTGGGGGTTCCAGTGCCATTGCAGGGCCGGCAGGCAACCCAGCCGCTTACGCCTGGC
CAACCGCCCGTTCCTCCACACATGGGGCATTCCACGGCGTCGGTGCCTGGTTGTTCTTGATTTTCCATGC
CGCCTCCTTTAGCCGCTAAAATTCATCTACTCATTTATTCATTTGCTCATTTACTCTGGTAGCTGCGCGA
TGTATTCAGATAGCAGCTCGGTAATGGTCTTGCCTTGGCGTACCGCGTACATCTTCAGCTTGGTGTGATC
CTCCGCCGGCAACTGAAAGTTGACCCGCTTCATGGCTGGCGTGTCTGCCAGGCTGGCCAACGTTGCAGCC
TTGCTGCTGCGTGCGCTCGGACGGCCGGCACTTAGCGTGTTTGTGCTTTTGCTCATTTTCTCTTTACCTC
ATTAACTCAAATGAGTTTTGATTTAATTTCAGCGGCCAGCGCCTGGACCTCGCGGGCAGCGTCGCCCTCG
GGTTCTGATTCAAGAACGGTTGTGCCGGCGGCGGCAGTGCCTGGGTAGCTCACGCGCTGCGTGATACGGG
ACTCAAGAATGGGCAGCTCGTACCCGGCCAGCGCCTCGGCAACCTCACCGCCGATGCGCGTGCCTTTGAT
CGCCCGCGACACGACAAAGGCCGCTTGTAGCCTTCCATCCGTGACCTCAATGCGCTGCTTAACCAGCTCC
ACCAGGTCGGCGGTGGCCCATATGTCGTAAGGGCTTGGCTGCACCGGAATCAGCACGAAGTCGGCTGCCT
TGATCGCGGACACAGCCAAGTCCGCCGCCTGGGGCGCTCCGTCGATCACTACGAAGTCGCGCCGGCCGAT
GGCCTTCACGTCGCGGTCAATCGTCGGGCGGTCGATGCCGACAACGGTTAGCGGTTGATCTTCCCGCACG
GCCGCCCAATCGCGGGCACTGCCCTGGGGATCGGAATCGACTAACAGAACATCGGCCCCGGCGAGTTGCA
GGGCGCGGGCTAGATGGGTTGCGATGGTCGTCTTGCCTGACCCGCCTTTCTGGTTAAGTACAGCGATAAC
CTTCATGCGTTCCCCTTGCGTATTTGTTTATTTACTCATCGCATCATATACGCAGCGACCGCATGACGCA
AGCTGTTTTACTCAAATACACATCACCTTTTTAGACGGCGGCGCTCGGTTTCTTCAGCGGCCAAGCTGGC
CGGCCAGGCCGCCAGCTTGGCATCAGACAAACCGGCCAGGATTTCATGCAGCCGCACGGTTGAGCCGTGC
GCGGGCGGCTCGAACACGTACCCGGCCGCGATCATCTCCGCCTCGATCTCTTCGGTAATGAAAAACGGTT
CGTCCTGGCCGTCCTGGTGCGGTTTCATGCTTGTTCCTCTTGGCGTTCATTCTCGGCGGCCGCCAGGGCG
TCGGCCTCGGTCAATGCGTCCTCACGGAAGGCACCGCGCCGCCTGGCCTCGGTGGGCGTCACTTCCTCGC
TGCGCTCAAGTGCGCGGTACAGGGTCGAGCGATGCACGCCAAGCAGTGCAGCCGCCTCTTTCACGGTGCG
GCCTTCCTGGTCGATCAGCTCGCGGGCGTGCGCGATCTGTGCCGGGGTGAGGGTAGGGCGGGGGCCAAAC
TTCACGCCTCGGGCCTTGGCGGCCTCGCGCCCGCTCCGGGTGCGGTCGATGATTAGGGAACGCTCGAACT
CGGCAATGCCGGCGAACACGGTCAACACCATGCGGCCGGCCGGCGTGGTGGTGTCGGCCCACGGCTCTGC
CAGGCTACGCAGGCCCGCGCCGGCCTCCTGGATGCGCTCGGCAATGTCCAGTAGGTCGCGGGTGCTGCGG
GCCAGGCGGTCTAGCCTGGTCACTGTCACAACGTCGCCAGGGCGTAGGTGGTCAAGCATCCTGGCCAGCT
CCGGGCGGTCGCGCCTGGTGCCGGTGATCTTCTCGGAAAACAGCTTGGTGCAGCCGGCCGCGTGCAGTTC
GGCCCGTTGGTTGGTCAAGTCCTGGTCGTCGGTGCTGACGCGGGCATAGCCCAGCAGGCCAGCGGCGGCG
CTCTTGTTCATGGCGTAATGTCTCCGGTTCTAGTCGCAAGTATTCTACTTTATGCGACTAAAACACGCGA
CAAGAAAACGCCAGGAAAAGGGCAGGGCGGCAGCCTGTCGCGTAACTTAGGACTTGTGCGACATGTCGTT
TTCAGAAGACGGCTGCACTGAACGTCAGAAGCCGACTGCACTATAGCAGCGGAGGGGTTGGATCAAAGTA
CTTTGATCCCGAGGGGAACCCTGTGGTTGGCATGCACATACAAATGGACGAACGGATAAACCTTTTCACG
CCCTTTTAAATATCCGATTATTCTAATAAACGCTCTTTTCTCTTAGGTTTACCCGCCAATATATCCTGTC
AAACACTGATAGTTTAAACTGAAGGCGGGAAACGACAATCTGATCCAAGCTCAAGCTGCTCTAGCATTCG
CCATTCAGGCTGCGCAACTGTTGGGAAGGGCGATCGGTGCGGGCCTCTTCGCTATTACGCCAGCTGGCGA
AAGGGGGATGTGCTGCAAGGCGATTAAGTTGGGTAACGCCAGGGTTTTCCCAGTCACGACGTTGTAAAAC
GACGGCCAGTGCCACACTGAGCTCGATATCGGCGCGCCCCGGGAGCTCGCAAAACACACCTAGACTAGAT
TTGTTTTGCTAACCCAATTGATATTAATTATATATGATTAATATTTATATGTATATGGAATTGGTTAATA
AAATGCATCTGGTTCATCAAAGAATTATAAAGACACGTGACATTCATTTAGGATAAGAAATATGGATGAT
CTCTTTCTCTTATTCAGATAATTAGTAATTACACATAACACACAACTTTGATGCCCACATTATAGTGATT
AGCATGTCACTATGTGTGCATCCTTTTATTTCATACATTAATTAACTT
Features (pLannotate 1.2.2; 27 found; start..end, strand, type, name):
    113..178     +  intron         PDK intron (fragment): pdk; modified pyruvate orthophosphate dikinase intron from Flaveria trinervia 3.0
    269..427     +  CDS            ccdA (fragment): CCDA_ECO57 - Also known as H, letA. Experimental evidence at protein level: Swiss-Prot protein existence level 1. Antitoxin component of a type II toxin-antitoxin (TA) system which inhibits the post-segregational killing (PSK) of plasmid-free cells, also referred to as a plasmid addiction system. Binds to and blocks the activity of CcdB; will also remove bound CcdB protein from the CcdB-GyrA complex by forming a CcdA-CcdB complex, a process termed rejuvenation. Functions as a transcriptional corepressor for the ccdAB operon, repression also requires CcdB (By similarity). From Escherichia coli
    432..515     +  CDS            ccdB (fragment): CcdB, a bacterial toxin that poisons DNA gyrase; ccdB; Plasmids containing the ccdB gene cannot be propagated in standard E. coli strains.
    560..584     -  misc_RNA       sTRSV HHRz (fragment): hammerhead ribozyme from the tobacco ringspot virus satellite RNA (Khvorova et al., 2003)
   2147..2395    -  terminator     HSP terminator: efficient transcription terminator from the Arabidopsis thaliana heat shock protein 18.2 gene (Nagaya et al., 2010)
   2622..2819    -  CDS            ZNF720 (fragment): ZN720_HUMAN - Experimental evidence at protein level: Swiss-Prot protein existence level 1. From Homo sapiens (Human).
   6231..8221    -  promoter       Ubi promoter: maize polyubiquitin gene promoter
   8229..8254    -  misc_feature   MCS (fragment): pUC18/19 multiple cloning site
   8285..8307    -  protein_bind   lac operator (fragment): The lac repressor binds to the lac operator to inhibit transcription in E. coli. This inhibition can be relieved by adding lactose or isopropyl-β-D-thiogalactopyranoside (IPTG). lac repressor encoded by lacI
   8311..8341    -  promoter       lac promoter: promoter for the E. coli lac operon
   8356..8377    -  protein_bind   CAP binding site: CAP binding activates transcription in the presence of cAMP. E. coli catabolite activator protein
   8390..8478    -  CDS            lacI (fragment): lac repressor; lacI; The lac repressor binds to the lac operator to inhibit transcription in E. coli. This inhibition can be relieved by adding lactose or isopropyl-β-D-thiogalactopyranoside (IPTG).
   8568..9244    +  promoter       CaMV 35S promoter (enhanced): cauliflower mosaic virus 35S promoter with a duplicated enhancer region
   9311..10336   +  CDS            HygR: aminoglycoside phosphotransferase from E. coli; aph(4)-Ia; confers resistance to hygromycin
  10377..10551   +  polyA_signal   CaMV poly(A) signal: cauliflower mosaic virus polyadenylation signal
  10629..10653   -  misc_feature   LB T-DNA repeat: left border repeat from nopaline C58 T-DNA
  11078..11872   +  CDS            KanR: aminoglycoside phosphotransferase; aphA-3; confers resistance to kanamycin
  11971..12040   -  ncRNA          RNA-OUT: Accession: RF00240 - RNA-OUT
  13297..13885   +  rep_origin     ori: high-copy-number ColE1/pMB1/pBR322/pUC origin of replication
  14071..14211   -  misc_feature   bom: basis of mobility region from pBR322
  14313..14352   -  CDS            rop (fragment): Rop protein, which maintains plasmids at low copy number; rop
  14555..14749   -  rep_origin     pVS1 oriV: origin of replication for the Pseudomonas plasmid pVS1 (Heeb et al., 2000)
  14815..15888   -  CDS            pVS1 RepA: replication protein from the Pseudomonas plasmid pVS1 (Heeb et al., 2000)
  16317..16946   -  CDS            pVS1 StaA: stability protein from the Pseudomonas plasmid pVS1 (Heeb et al., 2000)
  17506..17907   -  CDS            Y4CG_SINFN (fragment): Protein inferred from homology: Swiss-Prot protein existence level 3. From Sinorhizobium fredii (strain NBRC 101917 / NGR234).
  18247..18271   -  misc_feature   RB T-DNA repeat: right border repeat from nopaline C58 T-DNA
  18337..18491   -  CDS            lacZα (fragment): LacZα fragment of β-galactosidase; lacZ fragment
