[The description below was written by a language model from this plasmid's Addgene catalogue record and pLannotate feature annotations shown in this document.]
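Description:
pGEL1021 is an 18.8 kb T-DNA binary vector for plant expression, built on the pTrans_210d backbone and deposited as an empty backbone for a Cas12i1-KRAB_SRDX gene regulation system in rice. It carries kanamycin resistance (aphA-3) for bacterial selection, a ColE1/pMB1-type origin with a bom site for replication in E. coli, and the pVS1 oriV, RepA and StaA functions that support replication and stable maintenance in Agrobacterium. Nopaline-type left and right border repeats delimit the region transferred into the plant genome.

Within the T-DNA, an enhanced CaMV 35S promoter drives the hygromycin phosphotransferase gene, followed by the CaMV polyadenylation signal, giving hygromycin selection of transformed plant tissue. The maize polyubiquitin promoter, a strong promoter in monocots, heads a long unit that ends at the Arabidopsis HSP18.2 terminator. Most of this span is unannotated, and it presumably holds the Cas12i1 coding sequence named in the catalogue entry. The only hit inside it is a short fragment matching a human zinc finger protein near the 3′ end, consistent with a KRAB repressor domain. The SRDX motif is not annotated separately. Whether the Cas12i1 is a nuclease-inactivated variant is not stated in the record, although fusing it to two repressor domains points to targeted transcriptional repression rather than cutting.

Near the start of the record lie fragments of ccdA and ccdB, a partial tobacco ringspot virus satellite hammerhead ribozyme and a piece of the PDK intron. These suggest a placeholder region where a user-supplied crRNA would be inserted and released by ribozyme processing, but the record does not spell out the cloning scheme or the promoter that drives the guide.
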