Addgene plasmid #225273: pGEL1021
Purpose: (Empty Backbone) Cas12i1-KRAB_SRDX system backbone for gene regulation in rice
Depositing lab: Yong Zhang. Depositing organization: Southwest University (SWU). Publication: CRISPR-Cas12i confers efficient genome editing and gene regulation in plants. He Y, Liao S, Ren Q, Tang X, Zheng X, Qi Y, Zhang Y. Plant Physiol. 2025 Apr 30;198(1):kiaf125. doi: 10.1093/plphys/kiaf125. PubMed 40305671.
Backbone
  Vector backbone: pTrans_210d
  Vector type: Plant Expression
  Selectable markers: Hygromycin
Growth in bacteria
  Bacterial resistance: Kanamycin, 50 μg/mL
  Growth temperature: 37°C
  Growth strain: DH5alpha
  Copy number: Unknown
Terms and licenses: Academic/Nonprofit Terms; Industry Terms: Not Available to Industry
How to cite: pGEL1021 was a gift from Yong Zhang (Addgene plasmid # 225273 ; http://n2t.net/addgene:225273 ; RRID:Addgene_225273)
